>Addgene plasmid #20441 | pWZL Neo Myr Flag CAMK4 | addgene partial sequence | sequence record 26262 | 20441 with pWZL-Fwd
CTCCTTCTCTAGGCGCCGGCCGGATCCAGAATTCGCCACCATGGGGTCTTCAAAATCTAAACCAAAGGAC
CCCAGCCAGCGCCGGCGCAGGATCCGAGGTTACCTTGACTACAAAGACGATGACGACAAGCAATTGACAA
GTTTGTACAAAAAAGTTGGCATGCTCAAAGTCACGGTGCCCTCCTGCTCCGCCTCGTCCTGCTCTTCGGT
CACCGCCAGTGCGGCCCCGGGGACCGCGAGCCTCGTCCCGGATTACTGGATCGACGGCTCCAACAGGGAT
GCGCTGAGCGATTTCTTCGAGGTGGAGTCGGAGCTGGGACGGGGTGCTACATCCATTGTGTACAGATGCA
AACAGAAGGGGACCCAGAAGCCTTATGCTCTCAAAGTGTTAAAGAAAACAGTGGACAAAAAAATCGTAAG
AACTGAGATAGGAGTTCTTCTTCGCCTCTCACATCCAAACATTATAAAACTTAAAGAGATATTTGAAACC
CCTACAGAAATCAGTCTGGTCCTAGAACTCGTCACAGGAGGAGAACTGTTTGATAGGATTGTGGAAAAGG
GATATTACAGTGAGCGAGATGCTGCAGATGCCGTTAAACAAATCCTGGAGGCAGTTGCTTATCTACATGA
AAATGGGATTGTCCATCGTGATCTCAAACCAGAGAATCTTCTTTATGCAACTCCAGCCCCAGATGCACCA
CTCNAAATCGCTGATTTTGGACTCTCTAAAATTGTGGAACATCAAGTGCTCATG
