[The description below was written by a language model from this plasmid's Addgene catalogue record.]
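Description:
pWZL Neo Myr Flag CAMK4 is a retroviral mammalian expression plasmid built on the Gateway-compatible pWZL-Neo-Myr-Flag-DEST backbone. It is propagated in bacteria under ampicillin selection. The depositor specifies a recombination-deficient strain, a common precaution for retroviral vectors because their repeated sequences can rearrange. In mammalian cells, a neomycin resistance marker allows transduced or transfected populations to be selected with G418. No feature table is supplied, and the record does not state the promoter driving the insert, the bacterial origin of replication, or how the neomycin marker is expressed. The copy number is listed as unknown.

The payload is the human CAMK4 open reading frame, which encodes calcium/calmodulin-dependent protein kinase IV. It was first cloned into a Gateway entry vector and then moved into the destination backbone by an LR recombination reaction. This places the ORF in frame behind two backbone-encoded N-terminal elements: a myristoylation signal and a Flag epitope. A myristoylation signal directs lipid modification of the protein and so targets it to membranes, a strategy often used to promote kinase activation independently of upstream signals. The Flag tag allows the fusion protein to be detected or immunoprecipitated with standard antibodies.

The construct is one member of a library of myristoylated, Flag-tagged kinase clones. The library is associated with a study that used integrative genomic approaches to identify a breast cancer oncogene, so the plasmid suits stable retroviral delivery of CAMK4 in gain-of-function experiments or screens. The depositors note that the identity of the gene has been verified, but the clone has not been fully sequenced, so minor mutations cannot be ruled out.
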