Addgene plasmid #20441: pWZL Neo Myr Flag CAMK4
Depositing lab: William Hahn & Jean Zhao. Depositing organization: Dana-Farber Cancer Institute. Publication: Integrative Genomic Approaches Identify IKBKE as a Breast Cancer Oncogene (Kinase Library Clones). Boehm JS, Zhao JJ, Yao J, Kim SY, Firestein R, Dunn IF, Sjostrom SK, Garraway LA, Weremowicz S, Richardson AL, Greulich H, Stewart CJ, Mulvey LA, Shen RR, Ambrogio L, Hirozane-Kishikawa T, Hill DE, Vidal M, Meyerson M, Grenier JK, Hinkle G, Root DE, Roberts TM, Lander ES, Polyak K, Hahn WC. Cell. 2007 Jun 15. 129(6):1065-1079. 10.1016/j.cell.2007.03.052 PubMed 17574021.
Backbone
  Vector backbone: pWZL-Neo-Myr-Flag-DEST
  Backbone manufacturer: William Hahn Lab (available at Addgene, #15300)
  Vector type: Mammalian Expression, Retroviral
  Selectable markers: Neomycin (select with G418)
Growth in bacteria
  Bacterial resistance: Ampicillin, 100 μg/mL
  Growth temperature: 37°C
  Growth strain: Stbl3
  Growth instructions: Stbl3 cells to prevent recombination.
  Copy number: Unknown
Gene/Insert
  Gene/Insert name: CAMK4 (alt name: calcium/calmodulin dependent protein kinase IV)
  Species: H. sapiens (human)
  GenBank ID: NM_001744
  Entrez Gene: CAMK4 (a.k.a. CaMK IV, CaMK-GR, CaMKIV, caMK)
  Tag / fusion protein: Myr (N terminal on backbone); Flag (N terminal on backbone)
  Cloning method: Gateway Cloning
  Sequencing primers: 5′ pWZL-Fwd (GAA CCT CCT CGT TCG ACC); 3′ pWZL-Rev (TTC CGG GCC CTC ACA TTG)
Resource information
  A portion of this plasmid was derived from a plasmid made by: 2-G1
Terms and licenses: Academic/Nonprofit Terms; Industry Terms: Not Available to Industry
Depositor comments: ORFs were cloned into Gateway compatible pEntry vectors. An LR recombination reaction was performed to move the ORF to pWZL-Neo-Myr-Flag DEST such that the ORF would have 5' myristoylation and flag tags. This plasmid is part of a kinase library, and the gene has been verified, but has not been fully sequenced for minor mutations. Please see the following link for plasmids from this article that are not part of the kinase library http://www.addgene.org/pubmed/17574021
How to cite: pWZL Neo Myr Flag CAMK4 was a gift from William Hahn & Jean Zhao (Addgene plasmid # 20441 ; http://n2t.net/addgene:20441 ; RRID:Addgene_20441)
